Addgene plasmid #15810: pDEST17-UbE2U
Depositing lab: Wade Harper. Depositing organization: Harvard Medical School. Publication: Dual E1 activation systems for ubiquitin differentially regulate E2 enzyme charging. Jin J, Li X, Gygi SP, Harper JW. Nature. 2007 Jun 28. 447(7148):1135-8. 10.1038/nature05902 PubMed 17597759.
Backbone
  Vector backbone: pDEST17
  Backbone manufacturer: Invitrogen
  Backbone size w/o insert (bp): 4900
  Vector type: Bacterial Expression
Growth in bacteria
  Bacterial resistance: Ampicillin, 100 μg/mL
  Growth temperature: 37°C
  Growth strain: DH5alpha
  Copy number: Low Copy
Gene/Insert
  Gene/Insert name: Ubiquitin conjugating enzyme UbE2U (alt name: UbE2U)
  Species: H. sapiens (human)
  Insert size (bp): 681
  GenBank ID: NM_152489
  Entrez Gene: UBE2U (a.k.a. RP4-636O23.1)
  Tag / fusion protein: His (N terminal on backbone)
  Cloning method: Gateway Cloning
  Sequencing primers: 5′ T7
Terms and licenses: Academic/Nonprofit Terms; Industry Terms: Not Available to Industry
How to cite: pDEST17-UbE2U was a gift from Wade Harper (Addgene plasmid # 15810 ; http://n2t.net/addgene:15810 ; RRID:Addgene_15810)
