[The description below was written by a language model from this plasmid's Addgene catalogue record.]
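Description:
pDEST17-UbE2U is a bacterial expression plasmid built on the commercial Gateway destination vector pDEST17 (backbone about 4.9 kb) and carries the human ubiquitin-conjugating enzyme UBE2U as a 681 bp insert. The coding sequence was introduced by Gateway recombinational cloning, so it would normally be flanked by the short att recombination scars left by that reaction, although no feature table is provided to confirm the exact junctions. The plasmid is propagated in standard E. coli cloning strains under ampicillin selection and is catalogued as low copy. The record does not name the origin of replication.

The backbone supplies an N-terminal His tag fused in frame to UbE2U, which allows the recombinant protein to be purified by immobilised metal affinity chromatography. The record does not explicitly name the promoter. However, pDEST17 is generally known as a T7 promoter-driven vector, which fits the listing of T7 as the 5′ sequencing primer. Expression would therefore typically be carried out in an E. coli host that supplies T7 RNA polymerase, rather than in the cloning strain used for maintenance.

The associated work examines how two distinct ubiquitin E1 activating enzymes differentially charge E2 conjugating enzymes. In that context, this construct most plausibly serves as a source of purified, His-tagged UbE2U for in vitro biochemical assays such as E1-to-E2 ubiquitin transfer (thioester charging) reactions, likely alongside other E2 enzymes, though the record does not specify the experiments.
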