>Addgene plasmid #15810 | pDEST17-UbE2U | depositor partial sequence | sequence record 8361 | Author sequence
ATGCACGGCAGAGCTTACCTCTTGCTGCACAGAGACTTCTGTGATCTCAAGGAGAACAATTATAAGGGTA
TCACTGCTAAGCCTGTAAGTGAAGATATGATGGAATGGGAAGTTGAAATTGAAGGTCTACAGAATTCAGT
TTGGCAGGGTTTAGTCTTCCAACTGACAATACATTTTACATCGGAGTACAACTATGCTCCTCCAGTTGTG
AAATTTATAACAATTCCGTTTCATCCAAATGTAGACCCACACACTGGTCAGCCCTGTATAGACTTTTTGG
ACAACCCTGAGAAGTGGAATACAAACTATACATTGAGCAGCATCTTACTTGCCCTACAGGTTATGCTTTC
TAATCCAGTGCTAGAGAATCCAGTGAATTTGGAAGCAGCCAGAATACTGGTTAAAGATGAATCTCTGTAC
AGAACAATTCTAAGACTTTTCAACAGGCCATTACAAATGAAAGATGACAGCCAGGAGTTACCTAAAGACC
CACGTAAATGTATCAGACCAATTAAAACAACCTCATTTAGTGATTACTACCAGACATGGTCCAGAATAGC
TACATCAAAAGCCACAGAATACTACAGAACTCCATTGCTCAAAGTTCCAAATTTCATTGGACAGTATTAC
AAATGGAAGAAAATGGATCTACAGCATCAGAAAGAATGGAATTTAAAATGA
