>Addgene plasmid #15810 | pDEST17-UbE2U | addgene partial sequence | sequence record 22261 | T7 5'-TAATACGACTCACTATAGGG-3'
GCGGGGTTCTCATCATCATCATCATCATGGTATGGCTAGCATGACTGGTGGACAGCAAATGGGTCGGGAT
CTGTACGACGATGACGATAAGGATCCGAGCTCGAGATCTGCAGATCAAACAAGTTTGTACAAAAAAGTTG
GCATGCACGGCAGTGCTTACCTCTTGCTGCACAGAGACTTCTGTGATCTCAAGGAGAACAATTATAAGGG
TATCACTGCTAAGCCTGTAAGTGAAGATATGATGGAATGGGAAGTTGAAATTGAAGGTCTACAGAATTCA
GTTTGGCAGGGTTTAGTCTTCCAACTGACAATACATTTTACATCGGAGTACAACTATGCTCCTCCAGTTG
TGAAATTTATAACAATTCCGTTTCATCCAAATGTAGACCCACACACTGGTCAGCCCTGTATAGACTTTTT
GGACAACCCTGAGAAGTGGAATACAAACTATACATTGAGCAGCATCTTACTTGCCCTACAGGTTATGCTT
TCTAATCCAGTGCTAGAGAATCCAGTGAATTTGGAAGCAGCCAGAATACTGGTTAAAGATGAATCTCTGT
ACAGAACAATTCTAAGACTTTTCAACAGGCCATTACAAATGAAAGATGACAGCCAGGAGTTACCTAAAGA
CCCAC
